>Addgene plasmid #200931 | pCAGGS-MTS(S31A)-EGFP-V5 | addgene full sequence | sequence record 410101 | Addgene NGS Result
GGTCGACATTGATTATTGACTAGTTATTAATAGTAATCAATTACGGGGTCATTAGTTCATAGCCCATATA
TGGAGTTCCGCGTTACATAACTTACGGTAAATGGCCCGCCTGGCTGACCGCCCAACGACCCCCGCCCATT
GACGTCAATAATGACGTATGTTCCCATAGTAACGCCAATAGGGACTTTCCATTGACGTCAATGGGTGGAG
TATTTACGGTAAACTGCCCACTTGGCAGTACATCAAGTGTATCATATGCCAAGTACGCCCCCTATTGACG
TCAATGACGGTAAATGGCCCGCCTGGCATTATGCCCAGTACATGACCTTATGGGACTTTCCTACTTGGCA
GTACATCTACGTATTAGTCATCGCTATTACCATGGTCGAGGTGAGCCCCACGTTCTGCTTCACTCTCCCC
ATCTCCCCCCCCTCCCCACCCCCAATTTTGTATTTATTTATTTTTTAATTATTTTGTGCAGCGATGGGGG
CGGGGGGGGGGGGGGGGGGSGCCGGGGGGGGGGGGGGGGGGGGGGGGGGGGGGGGGGGCGAGGCGGAGAG
GTGCGGCGGCAGCCAATCAGAGCGGCGCGCTCCGAAAGTTTCCTTTTATGGCGAGGCGGCGGCGGCGGCG
GCCCTATAAAAAGCGAAGCGCGCGGCGGGCGGGAGTCGCTGCGCGCTGCCTTCGCCCCGTGCCCCGCTCC
GCCGCCGCCTCGCGCCGCCCGCCCCGGCTCTGACTGACCGCGTTACTCCCACAGGTGAGCGGGCGGGACG
GCCCTTCTCCTCCGGGCTGTAATTAGCGCTTGGTTTAATGACGGCTTGTTTCTTTTCTGTGGCTGCGTGA
AAGCCTTGAGGGGCTCCGGGAGGGCCCTTTGTGCGGGGGGAGCGGCTCGGGGGGTGCGTGCGTGTGTGTG
TGCGTGGGGAGCGCCGCGTGCGGCTCCGCGCTGCCCGGCGGCTGTGAGCGCTGCGGGCGCGGCGCGGGGC
TTTGTGCGCTCCGCAGTGTGCGCGAGGGGAGCGCGGCCGGGGGCGGTGCCCCGCGGTGCGGGGGGGGCTG
CGAGGGGAACAAAGGCTGCGTGCGGGGTGTGTGCGTGGGGGGGTGAGCAGGGGGTGTGGGCGCGTCGGTC
GGGCTGCAACCCCCCCTGCACCCCCCTCCCCGAGTTGCTGAGCACGGCCCGGCTTCGGGTGCGGGGCTCC
GTACGGGGCGTGGCGCGGGGCTCGCCGTGCCGGGCGGGGGGTGGCGGCAGGKGGGGGTGCCGGGCGGGGC
GGGGCCGCCKCGGGCCGGGGRGGGCTCGGGGGRGGGGCGCGGCGGCCCCCGGAGCGCCGGCGGCTGTCGA
GGCGCGGCGAGCCGCAGCCATTGCCTTTTATGGTAATCGTGCGAGAGGGCGCAGGGACTTCCTTTGTCCC
AAATCTGTGCGGAGCCGAAATCTGGGAGGCGCCGCCGCACCCCCTCTAGCGGGCGCGGGGCGAAGCGGTG
CGGCGCCGGCAGGAAGGAAATGGGCGGGGAGGGCCTTCGTGCGTCGCCGCGCCGCCGTCCCCTTCTCCCT
CTCCAGCCTCGGGGCTGTCCGCGGGGGGACGGCTGCCTTCGGGGGGGACGGGGCAGGGCGGGGTTCGGCT
TCTGGCGTGTGACCGGCGGCTCTAGAGCCTCTGCTAACCATGTTCATGCCTTCTTCTTTTTCCTACAGCT
CCTGGGCAACGTGCTGGTTATTGTGCTGTCTCATCATTTTGGCAAAGAATTCATATGCGGCCGCATGGCG
TTTCTCCGAAGCATGTGGGGCGTGCTGAGTGCCCTGGGAAGGTCTGGAGCAGAGCTGTGCACCGGCTGTG
GAAGTCGACTGCGCGCCCCCTTCAGTTTTGTGTATTTACCGAGGTGGTTTTCAAAGCTTGTGAGCAAGGG
CGAGGAGCTGTTCACCGGGGTGGTGCCCATCCTGGTCGAGCTGGACGGCGACGTAAACGGCCACAAGTTC
AGCGTGTCCGGCGAGGGCGAGGGCGATGCCACCTACGGCAAGCTGACCCTGAAGTTCATCTGCACCACCG
GCAAGCTGCCCGTGCCCTGGCCCACCCTCGTGACCACCCTGACCTACGGCGTGCAGTGCTTCAGCCGCTA
CCCCGACCACATGAAGCAGCACGACTTCTTCAAGTCCGCCATGCCCGAAGGCTACGTCCAGGAGCGCACC
ATCTTCTTCAAGGACGACGGCAACTACAAGACCCGCGCCGAGGTGAAGTTCGAGGGCGACACCCTGGTGA
ACCGCATCGAGCTGAAGGGCATCGACTTCAAGGAGGACGGCAACATCCTGGGGCACAAGCTGGAGTACAA
CTACAACAGCCACAACGTCTATATCATGGCCGACAAGCAGAAGAACGGCATCAAGGTGAACTTCAAGATC
CGCCACAACATCGAGGACGGCAGCGTGCAGCTCGCCGACCACTACCAGCAGAACACCCCCATCGGCGACG
GCCCCGTGCTGCTGCCCGACAACCACTACCTGAGCACCCAGTCCGCCCTGAGCAAAGACCCCAACGAGAA
GCGCGATCACATGGTCCTGCTGGAGTTCGTGACCGCCGCCGGGATCACTCTCGGCATGGACGAGCTGTAC
AAGACGCGTGAAGGTACCAGGGGTAAGCCTATCCCTAACCCTCTCCTCGGTCTCGATTCTACGTAAGAAT
TCACTCCTCAGGTGCAGGCTGCCTATCAGAAGGTGGTGGCTGGTGTGGCCAATGCCCTGGCTCACAAATA
CCACTGAGATCTTTTTCCCTCTGCCAAAAATTATGGGGACATCATGAAGCCCCTTGAGCATCTGACTTCT
GGCTAATAAAGGAAATTTATTTTCATTGCAATAGTGTGTTGGAATTTTTTGTGTCTCTCACTCGGAAGGA
CATATGGGAGGGCAAATCATTTAAAACATCAGAATGAGTATTTGGTTTAGAGTTTGGCAACATATGCCCA
TATGCTGGCTGCCATGAACAAAGGTTGGCTATAAAGAGGTCATCAGTATATGAAACAGCCCCCTGCTGTC
CATTCCTTATTCCATAGAAAAGCCTTGACTTGAGGTTAGATTTTTTTTATATTTTGTTTTGTGTTATTTT
TTTCTTTAACATCCCTAAAATTTTCCTTACATGTTTTACTAGCCAGATTTTTCCTCCTCTCCTGACTACT
CCCAGTCATAGCTGTCCCTCTTCTCTTATGGAGATCCCTCGACCTGCAGCCCAAGCTTGGCGTAATCATG
GTCATAGCTGTTTCCTGTGTGAAATTGTTATCCGCTCACAATTCCACACAACATACGAGCCGGAAGCATA
AAGTGTAAAGCCTGGGGTGCCTAATGAGTGAGCTAACTCACATTAATTGCGTTGCGCTCACTGCCCGCTT
TCCAGTCGGGAAACCTGTCGTGCCAGCGGATCCGCATCTCAATTAGTCAGCAACCATAGTCCCGCCCCTA
ACTCCGCCCATCCCGCCCCTAACTCCGCCCAGTTCCGCCCATTCTCCGCCCCATGGCTGACTAATTTTTT
TTATTTATGCAGAGGCCGAGGCCGCCTCGGCCTCTGAGCTATTCCAGAAGTAGTGAGGAGGCTTTTTTGG
AGGCCTAGGCTTTTGCAAAAAGCTAACTTGTTTATTGCAGCTTATAATGGTTACAAATAAAGCAATAGCA
TCACAAATTTCACAAATAAAGCATTTTTTTCACTGCATTCTAGTTGTGGTTTGTCCAAACTCATCAATGT
ATCTTATCATGTCTGGATCCGCTGCATTAATGAATCGGCCAACGCGCGGGGAGAGGCGGTTTGCGTATTG
GGCGCTCTTCCGCTTCCTCGCTCACTGACTCGCTGCGCTCGGTCGTTCGGCTGCGGCGAGCGGTATCAGC
TCACTCAAAGGCGGTAATACGGTTATCCACAGAATCAGGGGATAACGCAGGAAAGAACATGTGAGCAAAA
GGCCAGCAAAAGGCCAGGAACCGTAAAAAGGCCGCGTTGCTGGCGTTTTTCCATAGGCTCCGCCCCCCTG
ACGAGCATCACAAAAATCGACGCTCAAGTCAGAGGTGGCGAAACCCGACAGGACTATAAAGATACCAGGC
GTTTCCCCCTGGAAGCTCCCTCGTGCGCTCTCCTGTTCCGACCCTGCCGCTTACCGGATACCTGTCCGCC
TTTCTCCCTTCGGGAAGCGTGGCGCTTTCTCATAGCTCACGCTGTAGGTATCTCAGTTCGGTGTAGGTCG
TTCGCTCCAAGCTGGGCTGTGTGCACGAACCCCCCGTTCAGCCCGACCGCTGCGCCTTATCCGGTAACTA
TCGTCTTGAGTCCAACCCGGTAAGACACGACTTATCGCCACTGGCAGCAGCCACTGGTAACAGGATTAGC
AGAGCGAGGTATGTAGGCGGTGCTACAGAGTTCTTGAAGTGGTGGCCTAACTACGGCTACACTAGAAGAA
CAGTATTTGGTATCTGCGCTCTGCTGAAGCCAGTTACCTTCGGAAAAAGAGTTGGTAGCTCTTGATCCGG
CAAACAAACCACCGCTGGTAGCGGTGGTTTTTTTGTTTGCAAGCAGCAGATTACGCGCAGAAAAAAAGGA
TCTCAAGAAGATCCTTTGATCTTTTCTACGGGGTCTGACGCTCAGTGGAACGAAAACTCACGTTAAGGGA
TTTTGGTCATGAGATTATCAAAAAGGATCTTCACCTAGATCCTTTTAAATTAAAAATGAAGTTTTAAATC
AATCTAAAGTATATATGAGTAAACTTGGTCTGACAGTTACCAATGCTTAATCAGTGAGGCACCTATCTCA
GCGATCTGTCTATTTCGTTCATCCATAGTTGCCTGACTCCCCGTCGTGTAGATAACTACGATACGGGAGG
GCTTACCATCTGGCCCCAGTGCTGCAATGATACCGCGAGACCCACGCTCACCGGCTCCAGATTTATCAGC
AATAAACCAGCCAGCCGGAAGGGCCGAGCGCAGAAGTGGTCCTGCAACTTTATCCGCCTCCATCCAGTCT
ATTAATTGTTGCCGGGAAGCTAGAGTAAGTAGTTCGCCAGTTAATAGTTTGCGCAACGTTGTTGCCATTG
CTACAGGCATCGTGGTGTCACGCTCGTCGTTTGGTATGGCTTCATTCAGCTCCGGTTCCCAACGATCAAG
GCGAGTTACATGATCCCCCATGTTGTGCAAAAAAGCGGTTAGCTCCTTCGGTCCTCCGATCGTTGTCAGA
AGTAAGTTGGCCGCAGTGTTATCACTCATGGTTATGGCAGCACTGCATAATTCTCTTACTGTCATGCCAT
CCGTAAGATGCTTTTCTGTGACTGGTGAGTACTCAACCAAGTCATTCTGAGAATAGTGTATGCGGCGACC
GAGTTGCTCTTGCCCGGCGTCAATACGGGATAATACCGCGCCACATAGCAGAACTTTAAAAGTGCTCATC
ATTGGAAAACGTTCTTCGGGGCGAAAACTCTCAAGGATCTTACCGCTGTTGAGATCCAGTTCGATGTAAC
CCACTCGTGCACCCAACTGATCTTCAGCATCTTTTACTTTCACCAGCGTTTCTGGGTGAGCAAAAACAGG
AAGGCAAAATGCCGCAAAAAAGGGAATAAGGGCGACACGGAAATGTTGAATACTCATACTCTTCCTTTTT
CAATATTATTGAAGCATTTATCAGGGTTATTGTCTCATGAGCGGATACATATTTGAATGTATTTAGAAAA
ATAAACAAATAGGGGTTCCGCGCACATTTCCCCGAAAAGTGCCACCTG
Features (pLannotate 1.2.2; 20 found; start..end, strand, type, name):
      5..384     +  enhancer       CMV enhancer: human cytomegalovirus immediate early enhancer
    386..661     +  promoter       chicken β-actin promoter: No description available
    662..1678    +  intron         chimeric intron: chimera between introns from chicken β-actin and rabbit β-globin
   1676..1732    +  CDS            HBB (fragment): HBB_LEPEU - Experimental evidence at protein level: Swiss-Prot protein existence level 1. Involved in oxygen transport from the lung to the various peripheral tissues. From Lepus europaeus (European hare).
   1745..1873    +  CDS            TFAM (fragment): TFAM_HUMAN - Also known as TCF6, TCF6L2. Experimental evidence at protein level: Swiss-Prot protein existence level 1. Binds to the mitochondrial light strand promoter and functions in mitochondrial transcription regulation (PubMed:29445193, PubMed:32183942). Component of the mitochondrial transcription initiation complex, composed at least of TFB2M, TFAM and POLRMT that is required for basal transcription of mitochondrial DNA (PubMed:29149603). In this complex, TFAM recruits POLRMT to a specific promoter whereas TFB2M induces structural changes in POLRMT to enable promoter opening and trappin
   1877..2593    +  CDS            EGFP: EGFP is a basic (constitutively fluorescent) green fluorescent protein published in 1996, derived from Aequorea victoria. It is reported to be a rapidly-maturing weak dimer with moderate acid sensitivity.
   2612..2653    +  CDS            V5 tag: epitope tag from simian virus 5
   2657..2734    +  CDS            HBB (fragment): HBB_PONPY - Experimental evidence at transcript level: Swiss-Prot protein existence level 2. Involved in oxygen transport from the lung to the various peripheral tissues. From Pongo pygmaeus (Bornean orangutan).
   2805..2860    +  polyA_signal   β-globin poly(A) signal: rabbit β-globin polyadenylation signal (Gil and Proudfoot, 1987)
   3245..3261    -  protein_bind   lac operator: The lac repressor binds to the lac operator to inhibit transcription in E. coli. This inhibition can be relieved by adding lactose or isopropyl-β-D-thiogalactopyranoside (IPTG). lac repressor encoded by lacI
   3269..3299    -  promoter       lac promoter: promoter for the E. coli lac operon
   3314..3335    -  protein_bind   CAP binding site: CAP binding activates transcription in the presence of cAMP. E. coli catabolite activator protein
   3348..3387    -  CDS            lacI (fragment): lac repressor; lacI; The lac repressor binds to the lac operator to inhibit transcription in E. coli. This inhibition can be relieved by adding lactose or isopropyl-β-D-thiogalactopyranoside (IPTG).
   3394..3416    +  promoter       SV40 promoter (fragment): SV40 enhancer and early promoter
   3440..3575    +  rep_origin     SV40 ori: SV40 origin of replication
   3595..3729    +  polyA_signal   SV40 poly(A) signal: SV40 polyadenylation signal
   3731..3785    -  CDS            lacI (fragment): lac repressor; lacI; The lac repressor binds to the lac operator to inhibit transcription in E. coli. This inhibition can be relieved by adding lactose or isopropyl-β-D-thiogalactopyranoside (IPTG).
   3968..4556    -  rep_origin     ori: high-copy-number ColE1/pMB1/pBR322/pUC origin of replication
   4727..5587    -  CDS            AmpR: β-lactamase; bla; confers resistance to ampicillin, carbenicillin, and related antibiotics
   5588..5692    -  promoter       AmpR promoter: bla
