[The description below was written by a language model from this plasmid's Addgene catalogue record and pLannotate feature annotations shown in this document.]
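Description:
pCAGGS-MTS(S31A)-EGFP-V5 is a mammalian expression plasmid of about 5.7 kb built on the pCAGGS backbone. It is maintained in E. coli through a high-copy ColE1/pUC-type origin and selected with ampicillin via the β-lactamase gene and its native promoter. No mammalian selection marker appears in the record, so the plasmid is suited mainly to transient transfection. The backbone also carries an SV40 origin of replication, which can support episomal amplification in cells expressing SV40 large T antigen, along with an SV40 poly(A) signal and remnants of lac promoter/operator and lacI sequences that have no role in the payload.

Expression is driven by the CAG promoter, annotated here as its three components: the CMV immediate-early enhancer, the chicken β-actin promoter and a chimeric chicken β-actin/rabbit β-globin intron, which together give strong constitutive transcription in many mammalian cell types. The insert, cloned between NotI and MluI sites, encodes an N-terminal mitochondrial targeting sequence fused to EGFP and followed by a C-terminal V5 epitope tag. The feature table matches the targeting region to a fragment of human TFAM, the mitochondrial transcription factor, indicating that the MTS derives from that protein. It carries a serine-to-alanine substitution at position 31. Transcripts are terminated by the rabbit β-globin polyadenylation signal; the short flanking HBB fragments are residual β-globin sequence from the backbone.

The record states only that the plasmid expresses this fusion in mammalian cells. The design fits a reporter for mitochondrial import or localisation, with fluorescence and V5 detection, in which the S31A change removes a potential phosphorylation site, presumably for comparison with a wild-type MTS version.
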