Addgene plasmid #200931: pCAGGS-MTS(S31A)-EGFP-V5
Purpose: expresses MTS(S31A)-EGFP-V5 in mammalian cells
Depositing lab: Hung-Chun Chang. Depositing organization: Lingang Laboratory.
Backbone
  Vector backbone: pCAGGS
  Backbone size w/o insert (bp): 4859
  Total vector size (bp): 5707
  Vector type: Mammalian Expression
Growth in bacteria
  Bacterial resistance: Ampicillin, 100 μg/mL
  Growth temperature: 37°C
  Growth strain: DH5alpha
  Copy number: High Copy
Gene/Insert
  Gene/Insert name: EGFP
  Insert size (bp): 849
  Mutation: S31A in MTS
  Promoter: CAG
  Tag / fusion protein: V5 (C terminal on insert); mitochondrial targeting sequence (MTS) (N terminal on insert)
  Cloning method: Restriction Enzyme; 5′ cloning site NotI (not destroyed); 3′ cloning site MluI (not destroyed)
  Sequencing primers: 5′ GTTCGGCTTCTGGCGTGTGAC; 3′ TATGTCCTTCCGAGTGAGAGAC
Terms and licenses: Academic/Nonprofit Terms; Industry Terms: Not Available to Industry
How to cite: pCAGGS-MTS(S31A)-EGFP-V5 was a gift from Hung-Chun Chang (Addgene plasmid # 200931 ; http://n2t.net/addgene:200931 ; RRID:Addgene_200931)
